>Addgene plasmid #152447 | pGBW-m4133362 | addgene full sequence | sequence record 323979 | Addgene NGS Result
CACCATGTACACTCGCTATGTCGATAACAACTTCTGTGGCCCTGATGGCTACCCTCTTGAGTGCATTAAA
GACCTTCTAGCACGTGCTGGTAAAGCTTCATGCACTTTGTCCGAACAACTGGACTTTATTGACACTAAGA
GGGGTGTATACTGCTGCCGTGAACATGAGCATGAAATTGCTTGGTACACGGAACGTTCTGAAAAGAGCTA
TGAATTGCAGACACCTTTTGAAATTAAATTGGCAAAGAAATTTGACACCTTCAATGGGGAATGTCCAAAT
TTTGTATTTCCCTTAAATTCCATAATCAAGACTATTCAACCAAGGGTTGAAAAGAAAAAGCTTGATGGCT
TTATGGGTAGAATTCGATCTGTCTATCCAGTTGCGTCACCAAATGAATGCAACCAAATGTGCCTTTCAAC
TCTCATGAAGTGTGATCATTGTGGTGAAACTTCATGGCAGACGGGCGATTTTGTTAAAGCCACTTGCGAA
TTTTGTGGCACTGAGAATTTGACTAAAGAAGGTGCCACTACTTGTGGTTACTTACCCCAAAATGCTGTTG
TTAAAATTTATTGTCCAGCATGTCACAATTCAGAAGTAGGACCTGAGCATAGTCTTGCCGAATACCATAA
TGAATCTGGCTTGAAAACCATTCTTCGTAAGGGTGGTCGCACTATTGCCTTTGGAGGCTGTGTGTTCTCT
TATGTTGGTTGCCATAACAAGTGTGCCTATTGGGTTCCACGTGCTAGCGCTAACATAGGTTGTAACCATA
CAGGTGTTGTTGGAGAAGGTTCCGAAGGTCTTAATGACAACCTTCTTGAAATACTCCAAAAAGAGAAAGT
CAACATCAATATTGTTGGTGACTTTAAACTTAATGAAGAGATCGCCATTATTTTGGCATCTTTTTCTGCT
TCCACAAGTGCTTTTGTGGAAACTGTGAAAGGTTTGGATTATAAAGCATTCAAACAAATTGTTGAATCCT
GTGGTAATTTTAAAGTTACAAAAGGAAAAGCTAAAAAAGGTGCCTGGAATATTGGTGAACAGAAATCAAT
ACTGAGTCCTCTTTATGCATTTGCATCAGAGGCTGCTCGTGTTGTACGATCAATTTTCTCCCGCACTCTT
GAAACTGCTCAAAATTCTGTGCGTGTTTTACAGAAGGCCGCTATAACAATACTAGATGGAATTTCACAGT
ATTCACTGAGACTCATTGATGCTATGATGTTCACATCTGATTTGGCTACTAACAATCTAGTTGTAATGGC
CTACATTACAGGTGGTGTTGTTCAGTTGACTTCGCAGTGGCTAACTAACATCTTTGGCACTGTTTATGAA
AAACTCAAACCCGTCCTTGATTGGCTTGAAGAGAAGTTTAAGGAAGGTGTAGAGTTTCTTAGAGACGGTT
GGGAAATTGTTAAATTTATCTCAACCTGTGCTTGTGAAATTGTCGGTGGACAAATTGTCACCTGTGCAAA
GGAAATTAAGGAGAGTGTTCAGACATTCTTTAAGCTTGTAAATAAATTTTTGGCTTTGTGTGCTGACTCT
ATCATTATTGGTGGAGCTAAACTTAAAGCCTTGAATTTAGGTGAAACATTTGTCACGCACTCAAAGGGAT
TGTACAGAAAGTGTGTTAAATCCAGAGAAGAAACTGGCCTACTCATGCCTCTAAAAGCCCCAAAAGAAAT
TATCTTCTTAGAGGGAGAAACACTTCCCACAGAAGTGTTAACAGAGGAAGTTGTCTTGAAAACTGGTGAT
TTACAACCATTAGAACAACCTACTAGTGAAGCTGTTGAAGCTCCATTGGTTGGTACACCAGTTTGTATTA
ACGGGCTTATGTTGCTCGAAATCAAAGACACAGAAAAGTACTGTGCCCTTGCACCTAATATGATGGTAAC
AAACAATACCTTCACACTCAAAGGCGAAAACCTTTACTTTCAGTCGATGGATTATAAGGACCACGATGGA
GACTACAAAGATCATGACATTGATTACAAGGACGACGATGACAAATAAGCTAGCTTGACTGACTGAGATA
CAGCGTACCTTCAGCTCACAGACATGATAAGATACATTGATGAGTTTGGACAAACCACAACTAGAATGCA
GTGAAAAAAATGCTTTATTTGTGAAATTTGTGATGCTATTGCTTTATTTGTAACCATTATAAGCTGCAAT
AAACAAGTTAACAACAACAATTGCATTCATTTTATGTTTCAGGTTCAGGGGGAGGTGTGGGAGGTTTTTT
AAAGCAAGTAAAACCTCTACAAATGTGGTATTGGCCCATCTCTATCGGTATCGTAGCATAACCCCTTGGG
GCCTCTAAACGGGTCTTGAGGGGTTTTTTGTGCCCCTCGGGCCGGATTGCTATCTACCGGCATTGGCGCA
GAAAAAAATGCCTGATGCGACGCTGCGCGTCTTATACTCCCACATATGCCAGATTCAGCAACGGATACGG
CTTCCCCAACTTGCCCACTTCCATACGTGTCCTCCTTACCAGAAATTTATCCTTAAGGTCGTCAGCTATC
CTGCAGGCGATCTCTCGATTTCGATCAAGACATTCCTTTAATGGTCTTTTCTGGACACCACTAGGGGTCA
GAAGTAGTTCATCAAACTTTCTTCCCTCCCTAATCTCATTGGTTACCTTGGGCTATCGAAACTTAATTAA
CCAGTCAAGTCAGCTACTTGGCGAGATCGACTTGTCTGGGTTTCGACTACGCTCAGAATTGCGTCAGTCA
AGTTCGATCTGGTCCTTGCTATTGCACCCGTTCTCCGATTACGAGTTTCATTTAAATCATGTGAGCAAAA
GGCCAGCAAAAGGCCAGGAACCGTAAAAAGGCCGCGTTGCTGGCGTTTTTCCATAGGCTCCGCCCCCCTG
ACGAGCATCACAAAAATCGACGCTCAAGTCAGAGGTGGCGAAACCCGACAGGACTATAAAGATACCAGGC
GTTTCCCCCTGGAAGCTCCCTCGTGCGCTCTCCTGTTCCGACCCTGCCGCTTACCGGATACCTGTCCGCC
TTTCTCCCTTCGGGAAGCGTGGCGCTTTCTCATAGCTCACGCTGTAGGTATCTCAGTTCGGTGTAGGTCG
TTCGCTCCAAGCTGGGCTGTGTGCACGAACCCCCCGTTCAGCCCGACCGCTGCGCCTTATCCGGTAACTA
TCGTCTTGAGTCCAACCCGGTAAGACACGACTTATCGCCACTGGCAGCAGCCACTGGTAACAGGATTAGC
AGAGCGAGGTATGTAGGCGGTGCTACAGAGTTCTTGAAGTGGTGGCCTAACTACGGCTACACTAGAAGAA
CAGTATTTGGTATCTGCGCTCTGCTGAAGCCAGTTACCTTCGGAAAAAGAGTTGGTAGCTCTTGATCCGG
CAAACAAACCACCGCTGGTAGCGGTGGTTTTTTTGTTTGCAAGCAGCAGATTACGCGCAGAAAAAAAGGA
TCTCAAGAAGATCCTTTGATCTTTTCTACGGGGTCTGACGCTCAGTGGAACGAAAACTCACGTTAAGGGA
TTTTGGTCATGAGATTATCAAAAAGGATCTTCACCTAGATCCTTTTAAATTAAAAATGAAGTTTTAAATC
AATCTAAAGTATATATGAGTAAACTTGGTCTGACAGTTACCAATGCTTAATCAGTGAGGCACCTATCTCA
GCGATCTGTCTATTTCGTTCATCCATAGTTGCATTTAAATTTCCGAACTCTCCAAGGCCCTCGTCGGAAA
ATCTTCAAACCTTTCGTCCGATCCATCTTGCAGGCTACCTCTCGAACGAACTATCGCAAGTCTCTTGGCC
GGCCTTGCGCCTTGGCTATTGCTTGGCAGCGCCTATCGCCAGGTATTACTCCAATCCCGAATATCCGAGA
TCGGGATCACCCGAGAGAAGTTCAACCTACATCCTCAATCCCGATCTATCCGAGATCCGAGGAATATCGA
AATCGGGGCGCGCCTGGCCTCCGCGCCGGGTTTTGGCGCCTCCCGCGGGCGCCCCCCTCGTCACGGCGAG
CGCTGCCACGTCAGACGAAGGGCGCAGGAGCGTCCTGATCCTTCCGCCCGGACGCTCAGGACAGCGGCCC
GCTGCTCATAAGACTCGGCCTTAGAACCCCAGTATCAGCAGAAGGACATTTTAGGACGGGACTTGGGTGA
CTCTAGGGCACTGGTTTTCTTTCCAGAGAGCGGAACAGGCGAGGAAAAGTAGTCCCTTCTCGGCGATTCT
GCGGAGGGATCTCCGTGGGGCGGTGAACGCCGATGATTATATAAGGACGCGCCGGGTGTGGCACAGCTAG
TTCCGTCGCAGCCGGGATTTGGGTCGCGGTTCTTGTTTGTGGATCGCTGTGATCGTCACTTGGTGAGTAG
CGGGCTGCTGGGCTGGCCGGGGCTTTCGTGGCCGCCGGGCCGCTCGGTGGGACGGAAGCGTGTGGAGAGA
CCGCCAAGGGCTGTAGTCTGGGTCCGCGAGCAAGGTTGCCCTGAACTGGGGGTTGGGGGGAGCGCAGCAA
AATGGCGGCTGTTCCCGAGTCTTGAATGGAAGACGCTTGTGAGGCGGGCTGTGAGGTCGTTGAAACAAGG
TGGGGGGCATGGTGGGCGGCAAGAACCCAAGGTCTTGAGCCCTTCGCTAATGCGGGAAAGCTCTTATTCG
GGTGAGATGGGCTGGGCACCATCTGGGGACCCTGACGTGAAGTTTGTCACTGACTGGAGAACTCGGTTTG
TCGTCTGTTGCGGGGGCGGCAGTTATGGCGGTGCCGTTGGGCAGTGCACCCGTACCTTTGGGAGCGCGCG
CCCTCGTCGTGTCGTGACGTCACCCGTTCTGTTGGCTTATAATGCAGGGTGGGGCCACCTGCCGGTAGGT
GTGCGGTAGGCTTTTCTCCGTCGCAGGACGCAGGGTTCGGGCCTAGGGTAGGCTCTCCTGAATCGACAGG
CGCCGGACCTCTGGTGAGGGGAGGGATAAGTGAGGCGTCAGTTTCTTTGGTCGGTTTTATGTACCTATCT
TCTTAAGTAGCTGAAGCTCCGGTTTTGAACTATGCGCTCGGGGTTGGCGAGTGTGTTTTGTGAAGTTTTT
TAGGCACCTTTTGAAATGTAATCATTTGGGTCAATATGTAATTTTCAGTGTTAGACTTGTAAATTGTCCG
CTAAATTCTGGCCGTTTTTGGCTTTTTTGTTAGACAACATGACCGAGTACAAGCCCACGGTGCGCCTCGC
CACCCGCGACGACGTCCCCAGGGCCGTACGCACCCTCGCCGCCGCGTTCGCCGACTACCCCGCCACGCGC
CACACCGTCGATCCGGACCGCCACATCGAGCGGGTCACCGAGCTGCAAGAACTCTTCCTCACGCGCGTCG
GGCTCGACATCGGCAAGGTGTGGGTCGCGGACGACGGCGCCGCGGTGGCGGTCTGGACCACGCCGGAGAG
CGTCGAAGCGGGGGCGGTGTTCGCCGAGATCGGCCCGCGCATGGCCGAGTTGAGCGGTTCCCGGCTGGCC
GCGCAGCAACAGATGGAGGGCCTCCTGGCGCCGCACCGGCCCAAGGAGCCCGCGTGGTTCCTGGCCACCG
TCGGCGTCTCGCCCGACCACCAGGGCAAGGGTCTGGGCAGCGCCGTCGTGCTCCCCGGAGTGGAGGCCGC
CGAGCGCGCCGGGGTGCCCGCCTTCCTGGAGACCTCCGCGCCCCGCAACCTCCCCTTCTACGAGCGGCTC
GGCTTCACCGTCACCGCCGACGTCGAGGTGCCCGAAGGACCGCGCACCTGGTGCATGACCCGCAAGCCCG
GTGCCTAGGCTAGTATGTAAGCCTAGTCTTAGATAATAAAATCGCTATCCATCGAAGATGGATGTGTGTT
GGTTTTTTGTGTGTGTAACGCTAGGCGCGCCTGGTGTACCGAGAACGATCCTCTCAGTGCGAGTCTCGAC
GATCCATATCGTTGCTTGGCAGTCAGCCAGTCGGAATCCAGCTTGGGACCCAGGAAGTCCAATCGTCAGA
TATTGTACTCAAGCCTGGTCACGGCAGCGTACCGATCTGTTTAAACCTAGATATTGATAGTCTGATCGGT
CAACGTATAATCGAGTCCTAGCTTTTGCAAACATCTATCAAGAGACAGGATCAGCAGGAGGCTTTCGCAT
GAGTATTCAACATTTCCGTGTCGCCCTTATTCCCTTTTTTGCGGCATTTTGCCTTCCTGTTTTTGCTCAC
CCAGAAACGCTGGTGAAAGTAAAAGATGCTGAAGATCAGTTGGGTGCGCGAGTGGGTTACATCGAACTGG
ATCTCAACAGCGGTAAGATCCTTGAGAGTTTTCGCCCCGAAGAACGCTTTCCAATGATGAGCACTTTTAA
AGTTCTGCTATGTGGCGCGGTATTATCCCGTATTGACGCCGGGCAAGAGCAACTCGGTCGCCGCATACAC
TATTCTCAGAATGACTTGGTTGAGTATTCACCAGTCACAGAAAAGCATCTTACGGATGGCATGACAGTAA
GAGAATTATGCAGTGCTGCCATAACCATGAGTGATAACACTGCGGCCAACTTACTTCTGACAACGATTGG
AGGACCGAAGGAGCTAACCGCTTTTTTGCACAACATGGGGGATCATGTAACTCGCCTTGATCGTTGGGAA
CCGGAGCTGAATGAAGCCATACCAAACGACGAGCGTGACACCACGATGCCTGTAGCAATGGCAACAACCT
TGCGTAAACTATTAACTGGCGAACTACTTACTCTAGCTTCCCGGCAACAGTTGATAGACTGGATGGAGGC
GGATAAAGTTGCAGGACCACTTCTGCGCTCGGCCCTTCCGGCTGGCTGGTTTATTGCTGATAAATCTGGA
GCCGGTGAGCGTGGGTCTCGCGGTATCATTGCAGCACTGGGGCCAGATGGTAAGCCCTCCCGTATCGTAG
TTATCTACACGACGGGGAGTCAGGCAACTATGGATGAACGAAATAGACAGATCGCTGAGATAGGTGCCTC
ACTGATTAAGCATTGGTAACCGATTCTAGGTGCATTGGCGCAGAAAAAAATGCCTGATGCGACGCTGCGC
GTCTTATACTCCCACATATGCCAGATTCAGCAACGGATACGGCTTCCCCAACTTGCCCACTTCCATACGT
GTCCTCCTTACCAGAAATTTATCCTTAAGATCCCGAATCGTTTAAACTCGACTCTGGCTCTATCGAATCT
CCGTCGTTTCGAGCTTACGCGAACAGCCGTGGCGCTCATTTGCTCGTCGGGCATCGAATCTCGTCAGCTA
TCGTCAGCTTACCTTTTTGGCAGCGATCGCGGCTCCCGACATCTTGGACCATTAGCTCCACAGGTATCTT
CTTCCCTCTAGTGGTCATAACAGCAGCTTCAGCTACCTCTCAATTCAAAAAACCCCTCAAGACCCGTTTA
GAGGCCCCAAGGGGTTATGCTATCAATCGTTGCGTTACACACACAAAAAACCAACACACATCCATCTTCG
ATGGATAGCGATTTTATTATCTAACTGCTGATCGAGTGTAGCCAGATCTAGTAATCAATTACGGGGTCAT
TAGTTCATAGCCCATATATGGAGTTCCGCGTTACATAACTTACGGTAAATGGCCCGCCTGGCTGACCGCC
CAACGACCCCCGCCCATTGACGTCAATAATGACGTATGTTCCCATAGTAACGCCAATAGGGACTTTCCAT
TGACGTCAATGGGTGGAGTATTTACGGTAAACTGCCCACTTGGCAGTACATCAAGTGTATCATATGCCAA
GTACGCCCCCTATTGACGTCAATGACGGTAAATGGCCCGCCTGGCATTATGCCCAGTACATGACCTTATG
GGACTTTCCTACTTGGCAGTACATCTACGTATTAGTCATCGCTATTACCATGCTGATGCGGTTTTGGCAG
TACATCAATGGGCGTGGATAGCGGTTTGACTCACGGGGATTTCCAAGTCTCCACCCCATTGACGTCAATG
GGAGTTTGTTTTGGCACCAAAATCAACGGGACTTTCCAAAATGTCGTAACAACTCCGCCCCATTGACGCA
AATGGGCGGTAGGCGTGTACGGTGGGAGGTCTATATAAGCAGAGCTGGTTTAGTGAACCGTCAGATCAGA
TCTTTGTCGATCCTACCATCCACTCGACACACCCGCCAGCGGCCGC
Features (pLannotate 1.2.2; 20 found; start..end, strand, type, name):
      8..1915    +  CDS            R1A_SARS2 (fragment): Experimental evidence at protein level: Swiss-Prot protein existence level 1. [Non-structural protein 10]: Plays a pivotal role in viral transcription by stimulating both nsp14 3'-5' exoribonuclease and nsp16 2'-O-methyltransferase activities. Therefore plays an essential role in viral mRNAs cap methylation. From Severe acute respiratory syndrome coronavirus 2 (2019-nCoV) (SARS-CoV-2).
   1982..2004    +  CDS            FLAG (fragment): FLAG® epitope tag, followed by an enterokinase cleavage site
   2058..2179    -  polyA_signal   SV40 poly(A) signal: SV40 polyadenylation signal
   2202..2271    -  CDS            large T antigen (fragment): large T antigen from SV40 (simian virus 40)
   2294..2340    +  terminator     T7 terminator: transcription terminator for bacteriophage T7 RNA polymerase
   2370..2506    +  terminator     rrnG terminator: transcription terminator from the E. coli ribosomal RNA rrnG operon (Albrechtsen et al., 1991)
   2551..2622    +  misc_feature   3' β-globin insulator: insulator downstream of the human β-globin locus (Farrell et al., 2002)
   2848..3436    -  rep_origin     ori: high-copy-number ColE1/pMB1/pBR322/pUC origin of replication
   3608..3672    -  CDS            bla(M) (fragment): β-lactamase lacking the signal sequence; bla(M); allows cytosolic expression of β-lactamase
   3936..5145    +  promoter       UbC promoter: human ubiquitin C promoter
   5149..5746    +  CDS            PuroR (fragment): puromycin N-acetyltransferase; pac from Streptomyces; confers resistance to puromycin
   5775..5823    +  polyA_signal   poly(A) signal: synthetic polyadenylation signal
   6089..6949    +  CDS            AmpR: β-lactamase; bla; confers resistance to ampicillin, carbenicillin, and related antibiotics
   6962..7098    +  terminator     rrnG terminator: transcription terminator from the E. coli ribosomal RNA rrnG operon (Albrechtsen et al., 1991)
   7250..7321    +  misc_feature   5' β-globin insulator: insulator upstream of the human β-globin locus (Farrell et al., 2002)
   7326..7372    -  terminator     T7 terminator: transcription terminator for bacteriophage T7 RNA polymerase
   7390..7438    -  polyA_signal   poly(A) signal: synthetic polyadenylation signal
   7519..7822    +  enhancer       CMV enhancer: human cytomegalovirus immediate early enhancer
   7895..7912    -  promoter       CMV promoter (fragment): human cytomegalovirus (CMV) immediate early promoter
   7975..8026    +  promoter       CMVd2 promoter: truncated human cytomegalovirus (CMV) immediate early promoter that yields moderately reduced expression relative to the full-length promoter
