[The description below was written by a language model from this plasmid's Addgene catalogue record and pLannotate feature annotations shown in this document.]
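Description:
pGBW-m4133362 is a mammalian expression plasmid built on the pTwist_CMV_Puro_6 backbone and carrying the wild-type coding sequence for SARS-CoV-2 non-structural protein 2 (nsp2), a cleavage product of the viral ORF1ab polyprotein. It is propagated in E. coli through a high-copy ColE1/pUC-type origin and selected with ampicillin via a full-length β-lactamase gene. The sequenced plasmid is about 8.1 kb. The automated annotation matches the roughly 1.9 kb insert to the replicase polyprotein 1a entry, and the accompanying text about nsp10 is generic to that polyprotein record rather than a description of this insert, which the catalogue identifies as nsp2.

Expression is driven by CMV immediate-early enhancer and promoter elements located just upstream of the open reading frame across the circular junction, and transcripts are terminated by an SV40 polyadenylation signal. According to the catalogue, the backbone supplies a C-terminal tag consisting of a TEV protease cleavage site followed by 3xFLAG. The feature table detects only a FLAG fragment downstream of the insert and does not annotate the TEV site. This arrangement allows detection or affinity capture of nsp2 with anti-FLAG reagents and optional removal of the tag. A separate cassette in which the human ubiquitin C promoter drives puromycin N-acetyltransferase, ending in a synthetic poly(A) signal, permits selection of transfected mammalian cells. β-globin insulator elements, T7 and rrnG terminators and an additional synthetic poly(A) signal flank the units, presumably to limit read-through between them. The record supports use for expressing tagged nsp2 in mammalian cells but gives no more specific application.
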