Addgene plasmid #152447: pGBW-m4133362
Purpose: Mammalian expression plasmid for SARS-CoV-2 nsp2
Depositing lab: Ginkgo Bioworks & Benjie Chen.
Backbone
  Vector backbone: pTwist_CMV_Puro_6
  Backbone size w/o insert (bp): 6080
  Vector type: Mammalian Expression
  Selectable markers: Puromycin
Growth in bacteria
  Bacterial resistance: Ampicillin, 100 μg/mL
  Growth temperature: 37°C
  Growth strain: DH5alpha
  Copy number: High Copy
Gene/Insert
  Gene/Insert name: SARS-CoV-2 nsp2
  Species: Severe acute respiratory syndrome coronavirus 2
  Insert size (bp): 1907
  Mutation: wt
  Entrez Gene: ORF1ab (a.k.a. GU280_gp01)
  Promoter: CMV
  Tag / fusion protein: Cleavable TEV;3xFlag (C terminal on backbone)
  Cloning method: Unknown
Resource information
  A portion of this plasmid was derived from a plasmid made by: GinkgoBioworks
Depositor comments: NCBI reference sequence: YP_009725298.1
How to cite: pGBW-m4133362 was a gift from Ginkgo Bioworks & Benjie Chen (Addgene plasmid # 152447 ; http://n2t.net/addgene:152447 ; RRID:Addgene_152447)
